Addgene plasmid #161464: pDONR221-UNC93B1_STOP
Purpose: Gateway entry clone with codon-optimized ORF sequence for subcloning into custom expression vectors. Contains a STOP codon at the end of the codon-optimized ORF sequence.
Depositing lab: RESOLUTE Consortium & Giulio Superti-Furga. Depositing organization: CeMM Research Center for Molecular Medicine. Publication: The RESOLUTE consortium: unlocking SLC transporters for drug discovery. Superti-Furga G, Lackner D, Wiedmer T, Ingles-Prieto A, Barbosa B, Girardi E, Goldmann U, Gurtl B, Klavins K, Klimek C, Lindinger S, Lineiro-Retes E, Muller AC, Onstein S, Redinger G, Reil D, Sedlyarov V, Wolf G, Crawford M, Everley R, ... Steppan CM. Nat Rev Drug Discov. 2020 Jul;19(7):429-430. doi: 10.1038/d41573-020-00056-6. PubMed 32265506.
Backbone
  Vector backbone: pDONR221
  Backbone manufacturer: ThermoFisher Scientific
  Backbone size w/o insert (bp): 2550
  Vector type: Mammalian Expression
Growth in bacteria
  Bacterial resistance: Kanamycin, 50 μg/mL
  Growth temperature: 37°C
  Growth strain: NEB Stable
  Copy number: High Copy
Gene/Insert
  Gene/Insert name: UNC93B1 (alt name: UNC93)
  Species: H. sapiens (human)
  Insert size (bp): 1794
  Entrez Gene: UNC93B1 (a.k.a. IIAE1, UNC93, UNC93B, Unc-93B1)
  Cloning method: Gateway Cloning
  Sequencing primers: 5′ M13-fwd; 3′ M13-rev
Terms and licenses: Academic/Nonprofit Terms; Industry Terms
Depositor comments: This plasmid contains a STOP codon at the end of the codon-optimized ORF. For the version of this plasmid that does not contain a STOP codon, please see Addgene plasmid 132298 For more information on the full Resolute plasmid collection, please see www.addgene.org/depositor-collections/re-solute/. Please provide your feedback on this plasmid to the RESOLUTE consortium by filling out their RESOLUTE repository feedback form: https://forms.office.com/Pages/ResponsePage.aspx?id=0e05yklzmkS7rjFGQL4N7z4feCLQvEJAmVcOCM_u885UN1JJRko0Ukg4TVQwNTZLOUxPQVJWT1NHUCQlQCN0PWcu
How to cite: pDONR221-UNC93B1_STOP was a gift from RESOLUTE Consortium & Giulio Superti-Furga (Addgene plasmid # 161464 ; http://n2t.net/addgene:161464 ; RRID:Addgene_161464)
