[The description below was written by a language model from this plasmid's Addgene catalogue record and pLannotate feature annotations shown in this document.]
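Description:
pDONR221-UNC93B1_STOP is a Gateway entry clone built on the pDONR221 backbone, carrying a codon-optimized open reading frame for human UNC93B1 (also called UNC93 or UNC93B). The sequenced plasmid is 4,344 nt and is propagated in E. coli through a high-copy ColE1/pUC-type origin with selection on kanamycin via an aph(3')-Ia (KanR) gene. Although the catalogue lists the vector type as mammalian expression, the feature table shows no eukaryotic promoter or polyadenylation signal. The only promoter annotated near the insert is a T7 promoter lying just outside attL2 and pointing back toward it. The plasmid is therefore best regarded as a shuttle for subcloning rather than an expression construct in its own right. The rrnB T1 and T2 terminators upstream of the attL1 side insulate the cloning site from read-through transcription, and the short lacI and lacZα fragments appear to be backbone remnants with no functional role.

The ORF of about 1.8 kb is flanked by attL1 and attL2, so an LR Clonase reaction transfers it directionally into any attR-containing destination vector, which then supplies the promoter, tags and selection markers. This version keeps a stop codon at the end of the coding sequence. It therefore suits native untagged or N-terminally tagged expression, but not C-terminal fusions, for which the depositors provide a companion clone without the stop. UNC93B1 encodes a protein that regulates nucleotide-sensing Toll-like receptor signaling by trafficking TLR3, TLR7 and TLR9 from the endoplasmic reticulum to endolysosomes. The clone belongs to a consortium collection of ORFs assembled for the study of solute carrier transporters and related proteins.
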