Features (pLannotate 1.2.2; 10 found; start..end, strand, type, name):
      1..100     +  protein_bind   attL1: mutant version of attL; recombination site for the Gateway® LR reaction LR Clonase™
    106..1896    +  CDS            UNC93B1: UN93B_HUMAN - Also known as UNC93, UNC93B. Experimental evidence at protein level: Swiss-Prot protein existence level 1. Plays an important role in innate and adaptive immunity by regulating nucleotide-sensing Toll-like receptor (TLR) signaling. Required for the transport of a subset of TLRs (including TLR3, TLR7 and TLR9) from the endoplasmic reticulum to endolysosomes where they can engage pathogen nucleotides and activate signaling cascades. May play a role in autoreactive B-cells removal. From Homo sapiens (Human).
   1901..2000    -  protein_bind   attL2: mutant version of attL; recombination site for the Gateway® LR reaction LR Clonase™
   2018..2036    -  promoter       T7 promoter: promoter for bacteriophage T7 RNA polymerase
   2170..2979    +  CDS            KanR: aminoglycoside phosphotransferase; aph(3')-Ia; confers resistance to kanamycin in bacteria or G418 (Geneticin®) in eukaryotes
   3126..3714    +  rep_origin     ori: high-copy-number ColE1/pMB1/pBR322/pUC origin of replication
   3897..3989    +  CDS            lacI (fragment): lac repressor; lacI; The lac repressor binds to the lac operator to inhibit transcription in E. coli. This inhibition can be relieved by adding lactose or isopropyl-β-D-thiogalactopyranoside (IPTG).
   4044..4071    -  terminator     rrnB T2 terminator: transcription terminator T2 from the E. coli rrnB gene
   4203..4246    +  terminator     rrnB T1 terminator: Escherichia coli rrnB; transcription terminator T1 from the E. coli rrnB gene
   4293..4329    -  CDS            lacZα (fragment): LacZα fragment of β-galactosidase; lacZ fragment
>Addgene plasmid #161464 | pDONR221-UNC93B1_STOP | addgene full sequence | sequence record 398130 | Addgene NGS Result
CAAATAATGATTTTATTTTGACTGATAGTGACCTGTTCGTTGCAACACATTGATGAGCAATGCTTTTTTA
TAATGCCAACTTTGTACAAAAAAGCAGGCTCCACCATGGAGGCCGAGCCCCCTCTGTACCCAATGGCAGG
AGCAGCAGGACCTCAGGGCGACGAGGATCTGCTGGGAGTGCCTGATGGACCAGAGGCACCACTGGACGAG
CTGGTGGGAGCATACCCCAACTATAATGAGGAGGAGGAGGAGCGGAGATACTATAGGCGCAAGAGACTGG
GCGTGCTGAAGAACGTGCTGGCAGCATCTGCCGGAGGAATGCTGACCTACGGCGTGTATCTGGGCCTGCT
GCAGATGCAGCTGATCCTGCACTATGATGAGACATACAGGGAGGTGAAGTATGGCAACATGGGCCTGCCT
GACATCGATAGCAAGATGCTGATGGGCATCAATGTGACCCCAATCGCCGCCCTGCTGTACACACCCGTGC
TGATCAGATTCTTTGGCACCAAGTGGATGATGTTCCTGGCCGTGGGCATCTATGCCCTGTTTGTGAGCAC
CAACTACTGGGAGAGGTACTATACACTGGTGCCTTCCGCCGTGGCCCTGGGAATGGCAATCGTGCCACTG
TGGGCCTCCATGGGCAATTACATCACACGCATGGCCCAGAAGTACCACGAGTATTCTCACTACAAGGAGC
AGGATGGACAGGGAATGAAGCAGAGGCCACCAAGGGGATCCCACGCACCATATCTGCTGGTGTTCCAGGC
CATCTTTTACAGCTTCTTTCACCTGTCCTTCGCCTGCGCACAGCTGCCAATGATCTATTTTCTGAACCAC
TACCTGTATGACCTGAACCACACCCTGTACAATGTGCAGTCTTGTGGCACAAACAGCCACGGCATCCTGT
CCGGCTTCAATAAGACCGTGCTGAGAACACTGCCTAGGTCTGGCAATCTGATCGTGGTGGAGAGCGTGCT
GATGGCCGTGGCCTTTCTGGCCATGCTGCTGGTGCTGGGACTGTGCGGAGCAGCCTATCGCCCAACCGAG
GAGATCGATCTGCGGAGCGTGGGCTGGGGCAATATCTTCCAGCTGCCCTTTAAGCACGTGCGCGACTATC
GGCTGAGACACCTGGTGCCTTTCTTTATCTACTCCGGCTTCGAGGTGCTGTTTGCATGCACAGGAATCGC
CCTGGGATACGGCGTGTGCTCTGTGGGACTGGAGCGGCTGGCCTATCTGCTGGTGGCCTACAGCCTGGGC
GCCTCTGCCGCCAGCCTGCTGGGACTGCTGGGACTGTGGCTGCCAAGGCCTGTGCCACTGGTGGCCGGCG
CCGGCGTGCACCTGCTGCTGACCTTCATCCTGTTCTTTTGGGCACCAGTGCCTCGGGTGCTGCAGCACTC
CTGGATCCTGTATGTGGCAGCCGCCCTGTGGGGAGTGGGATCCGCCCTGAACAAGACCGGCCTGTCTACA
CTGCTGGGCATCCTGTACGAGGATAAGGAGAGACAGGACTTCATCTTTACCATCTATCACTGGTGGCAGG
CCGTGGCCATCTTCACAGTGTACCTGGGCAGCTCCCTGCACATGAAGGCCAAGCTGGCCGTGCTGCTGGT
GACCCTGGTGGCAGCCGCCGTGAGCTACCTGAGGATGGAGCAGAAGCTGAGGAGAGGAGTGGCACCTAGG
CAGCCAAGAATCCCAAGGCCACAGCACAAGGTGCGCGGATACAGGTATCTGGAGGAGGACAATTCCGATG
AGTCTGACGCCGAGGGCGAGCACGGCGATGGCGCCGAGGAGGAGGCCCCTCCAGCCGGCCCTAGGCCAGG
ACCAGAGCCTGCAGGACTGGGCAGGCGCCCATGTCCATACGAGCAGGCACAGGGCGGCGACGGCCCCGAG
GAGCAGTAAGACCCAGCTTTCTTGTACAAAGTTGGCATTATAAGAAAGCATTGCTTATCAATTTGTTGCA
ACGAACAGGTCACTATCAGTCAAAATAAAATCATTATTTGCCATCCAGCTGATATCCCCTATAGTGAGTC
GTATTACATGGTCATAGCTGTTTCCTGGCAGCTCTGGCCCGTGTCTCAAAATCTCTGATGTTACATTGCA
CAAGATAAAAATATATCATCATGAACAATAAAACTGTCTGCTTACATAAACAGTAATACAAGGGGTGTTA
TGAGCCATATTCAACGGGAAACGTCGAGGCCGCGATTAAATTCCAACATGGATGCTGATTTATATGGGTA
TAAATGGGCTCGCGATAATGTCGGGCAATCAGGTGCGACAATCTATCGCTTGTATGGGAAGCCCGATGCG
CCAGAGTTGTTTCTGAAACATGGCAAAGGTAGCGTTGCCAATGATGTTACAGATGAGATGGTCAGACTAA
ACTGGCTGACGGAATTTATGCCTCTTCCGACCATCAAGCATTTTATCCGTACTCCTGATGATGCATGGTT
ACTCACCACTGCGATCCCCGGAAAAACAGCATTCCAGGTATTAGAAGAATATCCTGATTCAGGTGAAAAT
ATTGTTGATGCGCTGGCAGTGTTCCTGCGCCGGTTGCATTCGATTCCTGTTTGTAATTGTCCTTTTAACA
GCGATCGCGTATTTCGTCTCGCTCAGGCGCAATCACGAATGAATAACGGTTTGGTTGATGCGAGTGATTT
TGATGACGAGCGTAATGGCTGGCCTGTTGAACAAGTCTGGAAAGAAATGCATAAACTTTTGCCATTCTCA
CCGGATTCAGTCGTCACTCATGGTGATTTCTCACTTGATAACCTTATTTTTGACGAGGGGAAATTAATAG
GTTGTATTGATGTTGGACGAGTCGGAATCGCAGACCGATACCAGGATCTTGCCATCCTATGGAACTGCCT
CGGTGAGTTTTCTCCTTCATTACAGAAACGGCTTTTTCAAAAATATGGTATTGATAATCCTGATATGAAT
AAATTGCAGTTTCATTTGATGCTCGATGAGTTTTTCTAATCAGAATTGGTTAATTGGTTGTAACACTGGC
AGAGCATTACGCTGACTTGACGGGACGGCGCAAGCTCATGACCAAAATCCCTTAACGTGAGTTACGCGTC
GTTCCACTGAGCGTCAGACCCCGTAGAAAAGATCAAAGGATCTTCTTGAGATCCTTTTTTTCTGCGCGTA
ATCTGCTGCTTGCAAACAAAAAAACCACCGCTACCAGCGGTGGTTTGTTTGCCGGATCAAGAGCTACCAA
CTCTTTTTCCGAAGGTAACTGGCTTCAGCAGAGCGCAGATACCAAATACTGTTCTTCTAGTGTAGCCGTA
GTTAGGCCACCACTTCAAGAACTCTGTAGCACCGCCTACATACCTCGCTCTGCTAATCCTGTTACCAGTG
GCTGCTGCCAGTGGCGATAAGTCGTGTCTTACCGGGTTGGACTCAAGACGATAGTTACCGGATAAGGCGC
AGCGGTCGGGCTGAACGGGGGGTTCGTGCACACAGCCCAGCTTGGAGCGAACGACCTACACCGAACTGAG
ATACCTACAGCGTGAGCTATGAGAAAGCGCCACGCTTCCCGAAGGGAGAAAGGCGGACAGGTATCCGGTA
AGCGGCAGGGTCGGAACAGGAGAGCGCACGAGGGAGCTTCCAGGGGGAAACGCCTGGTATCTTTATAGTC
CTGTCGGGTTTCGCCACCTCTGACTTGAGCGTCGATTTTTGTGATGCTCGTCAGGGGGGCGGAGCCTATG
GAAAAACGCCAGCAACGCGGCCTTTTTACGGTTCCTGGCCTTTTGCTGGCCTTTTGCTCACATGTTCTTT
CCTGCGTTATCCCCTGATTCTGTGGATAACCGTATTACCGCCTTTGAGTGAGCTGATACCGCTCGCCGCA
GCCGAACGACCGAGCGCAGCGAGTCAGTGAGCGAGGAAGCGGAAGAGCGCCCAATACGCAAACCGCCTCT
CCCCGCGCGTTGGCCGATTCATTAATGCAGCTGGCACGACAGGTTTCCCGACTGGAAAGCGGGCAGTGAG
CGCAACGCAATTAATACGCGTACCGCTAGCCAGGAAGAGTTTGTAGAAACGCAAAAAGGCCATCCGTCAG
GATGGCCTTCTGCTTAGTTTGATGCCTGGCAGTTTATGGCGGGCGTCCTGCCCGCCACCCTCCGGGCCGT
TGCTTCACAACGTTCAAATCCGCTCCCGGCGGATTTGTCCTACTCAGGAGAGCGTTCACCGACAAACAAC
AGATAAAACGAAAGGCCCAGTCTTCCGACTGAGCCTTTCGTTTTATTTGATGCCTGGCAGTTCCCTACTC
TCGCGTTAACGCTAGCATGGATGTTTTCCCAGTCACGACGTTGTAAAACGACGGCCAGTCTTAAGCTCGG
GCCC
