>Addgene plasmid #161464 | pDONR221-UNC93B1_STOP | depositor partial sequence | sequence record 312863 | Codon-optimized ORF of UNC93B1
ATGGAGGCCGAGCCCCCTCTGTACCCAATGGCAGGAGCAGCAGGACCTCAGGGCGACGAGGATCTGCTGG
GAGTGCCTGATGGACCAGAGGCACCACTGGACGAGCTGGTGGGAGCATACCCCAACTATAATGAGGAGGA
GGAGGAGCGGAGATACTATAGGCGCAAGAGACTGGGCGTGCTGAAGAACGTGCTGGCAGCATCTGCCGGA
GGAATGCTGACCTACGGCGTGTATCTGGGCCTGCTGCAGATGCAGCTGATCCTGCACTATGATGAGACAT
ACAGGGAGGTGAAGTATGGCAACATGGGCCTGCCTGACATCGATAGCAAGATGCTGATGGGCATCAATGT
GACCCCAATCGCCGCCCTGCTGTACACACCCGTGCTGATCAGATTCTTTGGCACCAAGTGGATGATGTTC
CTGGCCGTGGGCATCTATGCCCTGTTTGTGAGCACCAACTACTGGGAGAGGTACTATACACTGGTGCCTT
CCGCCGTGGCCCTGGGAATGGCAATCGTGCCACTGTGGGCCTCCATGGGCAATTACATCACACGCATGGC
CCAGAAGTACCACGAGTATTCTCACTACAAGGAGCAGGATGGACAGGGAATGAAGCAGAGGCCACCAAGG
GGATCCCACGCACCATATCTGCTGGTGTTCCAGGCCATCTTTTACAGCTTCTTTCACCTGTCCTTCGCCT
GCGCACAGCTGCCAATGATCTATTTTCTGAACCACTACCTGTATGACCTGAACCACACCCTGTACAATGT
GCAGTCTTGTGGCACAAACAGCCACGGCATCCTGTCCGGCTTCAATAAGACCGTGCTGAGAACACTGCCT
AGGTCTGGCAATCTGATCGTGGTGGAGAGCGTGCTGATGGCCGTGGCCTTTCTGGCCATGCTGCTGGTGC
TGGGACTGTGCGGAGCAGCCTATCGCCCAACCGAGGAGATCGATCTGCGGAGCGTGGGCTGGGGCAATAT
CTTCCAGCTGCCCTTTAAGCACGTGCGCGACTATCGGCTGAGACACCTGGTGCCTTTCTTTATCTACTCC
GGCTTCGAGGTGCTGTTTGCATGCACAGGAATCGCCCTGGGATACGGCGTGTGCTCTGTGGGACTGGAGC
GGCTGGCCTATCTGCTGGTGGCCTACAGCCTGGGCGCCTCTGCCGCCAGCCTGCTGGGACTGCTGGGACT
GTGGCTGCCAAGGCCTGTGCCACTGGTGGCCGGCGCCGGCGTGCACCTGCTGCTGACCTTCATCCTGTTC
TTTTGGGCACCAGTGCCTCGGGTGCTGCAGCACTCCTGGATCCTGTATGTGGCAGCCGCCCTGTGGGGAG
TGGGATCCGCCCTGAACAAGACCGGCCTGTCTACACTGCTGGGCATCCTGTACGAGGATAAGGAGAGACA
GGACTTCATCTTTACCATCTATCACTGGTGGCAGGCCGTGGCCATCTTCACAGTGTACCTGGGCAGCTCC
CTGCACATGAAGGCCAAGCTGGCCGTGCTGCTGGTGACCCTGGTGGCAGCCGCCGTGAGCTACCTGAGGA
TGGAGCAGAAGCTGAGGAGAGGAGTGGCACCTAGGCAGCCAAGAATCCCAAGGCCACAGCACAAGGTGCG
CGGATACAGGTATCTGGAGGAGGACAATTCCGATGAGTCTGACGCCGAGGGCGAGCACGGCGATGGCGCC
GAGGAGGAGGCCCCTCCAGCCGGCCCTAGGCCAGGACCAGAGCCTGCAGGACTGGGCAGGCGCCCATGTC
CATACGAGCAGGCACAGGGCGGCGACGGCCCCGAGGAGCAGTAA
